Addgene plasmid #102787: pET_RTX
Purpose: Expresses the Reverse Transcriptase gene
Depositing lab: Andrew Ellington. Depositing organization: University of Texas at Austin. Publication: Synthetic evolutionary origin of a proofreading reverse transcriptase. Ellefson JW, Gollihar J, Shroff R, Shivram H, Iyer VR, Ellington AD. Science. 2016 Jun 24;352(6293):1590-3. doi: 10.1126/science.aaf5409. PubMed 27339990.
Backbone
  Vector backbone: modified pET21
  Total vector size (bp): 8230
  Vector type: Bacterial Expression
Growth in bacteria
  Bacterial resistance: Ampicillin, 100 μg/mL
  Growth temperature: 37°C
  Growth strain: DH5alpha
  Copy number: Low Copy
Gene/Insert
  Gene/Insert name: reverse transcription xenopolymerase (alt name: RTX)
  Insert size (bp): 2328
  Promoter: T7 promoter + lac operator
  Cloning method: Restriction Enzyme; 5′ cloning site NdeI (unknown if destroyed); 3′ cloning site BamHI (unknown if destroyed)
  Sequencing primers: 5′ gatctcgatcccgcgaaattaatacg; 3′ gctcagcggtggcagc
Terms and licenses: Academic/Nonprofit Terms; Industry Terms: Not Available to Industry
How to cite: pET_RTX was a gift from Andrew Ellington (Addgene plasmid # 102787 ; http://n2t.net/addgene:102787 ; RRID:Addgene_102787)
