[The description below was written by a language model from this plasmid's Addgene catalogue record and pLannotate feature annotations shown in this document.]
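Description:
pET_RTX is a bacterial expression plasmid of 8,230 bp built on a modified pET21 backbone and used to produce the reverse transcription xenopolymerase (RTX) in E. coli. It is propagated through a ColE1/pMB1-type origin accompanied by the rop gene, which keeps copy number low, in line with the low-copy designation in the record. Selection is by ampicillin through β-lactamase expressed from its own promoter. An M13 phage origin is also present. The remnants of the bom region, mbeC and the tetracycline resistance gene are non-functional fragments carried over from the pBR322 lineage.

The roughly 2.3 kb insert was cloned between NdeI and BamHI sites. It lies downstream of a T7 promoter with an adjacent lac operator and the strong T7 gene 10 ribosome binding site, and a T7 terminator closes the unit. A plasmid-borne lacI gene supplies repressor, so transcription depends on a host providing T7 RNA polymerase and is induced by IPTG or lactose. The automated annotation matches the coding sequence to the family B DNA polymerase of Thermococcus gorgonarius, an enzyme with 3' to 5' exonuclease activity. This points to an archaeal proofreading polymerase scaffold, but it is a homology assignment and the record does not state the parental enzyme. A His-tag sequence lies just after the open reading frame, presumably as a C-terminal purification tag, followed by a short fragment annotated as T7 gene 10B-derived. Five tandem copies of the rrnB T1 terminator sit upstream of the T7 promoter. They appear to be one of the backbone modifications and would insulate the cassette from read-through transcription. The plasmid is used to express the RTX enzyme, described in the associated work as a proofreading reverse transcriptase.
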