Features (pLannotate 1.2.2; 24 found; start..end, strand, type, name):
     35..139     +  promoter       AmpR promoter: bla
    140..1000    +  CDS            AmpR: β-lactamase; bla; confers resistance to ampicillin, carbenicillin, and related antibiotics
   1042..1555    -  rep_origin     M13 ori (sequence partly withheld): M13 bacteriophage origin of replication; arrow indicates direction of (+) strand synthesis
   1666..2254    +  rep_origin     ori: high-copy-number ColE1/pMB1/pBR322/pUC origin of replication
   2431..2521    -  misc_feature   bom (fragment): basis of mobility region from pBR322
   2623..2814    -  CDS            rop: Rop protein, which maintains plasmids at low copy number; rop
   2855..2965    +  CDS            mbeC (fragment): MBEC_ECOLX - Experimental evidence at protein level: Swiss-Prot protein existence level 1. Required for efficient mobilization of ColE1 plasmid and is thus essential to promote the specific transfer of the plasmid during conjugation. Probably functions by inducing DNA bending, helping the MbeA relaxase to melt the DNA around the nic site and cleave the phosphodiester bond. Binds specifically double-stranded DNA (dsDNA) containing the ColE1 oriT but does not recognize the inverted repeat (IR). From Escherichia coli.
   3000..3322    -  CDS            TcR (fragment): tetracycline efflux protein; tet; confers resistance to tetracycline
   3337..3358    -  protein_bind   CAP binding site: CAP binding activates transcription in the presence of cAMP. E. coli catabolite activator protein
   3371..4453    -  CDS            lacI: lac repressor; lacI; The lac repressor binds to the lac operator to inhibit transcription in E. coli. This inhibition can be relieved by adding lactose or isopropyl-β-D-thiogalactopyranoside (IPTG).
   4454..4531    -  promoter       lacI promoter: lacI
   4539..4632    -  CDS            TcR (fragment): tetracycline efflux protein; tet; confers resistance to tetracycline
   4684..4770    +  terminator     rrnB T1 terminator: Escherichia coli rrnB; transcription terminator T1 from the E. coli rrnB gene
   4867..4953    +  terminator     rrnB T1 terminator: Escherichia coli rrnB; transcription terminator T1 from the E. coli rrnB gene
   5050..5136    +  terminator     rrnB T1 terminator: Escherichia coli rrnB; transcription terminator T1 from the E. coli rrnB gene
   5233..5319    +  terminator     rrnB T1 terminator: Escherichia coli rrnB; transcription terminator T1 from the E. coli rrnB gene
   5416..5502    +  terminator     rrnB T1 terminator: Escherichia coli rrnB; transcription terminator T1 from the E. coli rrnB gene
   5637..5655    +  promoter       T7 promoter: promoter for bacteriophage T7 RNA polymerase
   5656..5680    +  protein_bind   lac operator: The lac repressor binds to the lac operator to inhibit transcription in E. coli. This inhibition can be relieved by adding lactose or isopropyl-β-D-thiogalactopyranoside (IPTG). lac repressor encoded by lacI
   5695..5717    +  RBS            RBS: efficient ribosome binding site from bacteriophage T7 gene 10 (Olins and Rangwala, 1989)
   5725..8040    +  CDS            pol: DPOL_THEGO - Also known as polA. Experimental evidence at protein level: Swiss-Prot protein existence level 1. In addition to polymerase activity, this DNA polymerase exhibits 3' to 5' exonuclease activity. From Thermococcus gorgonarius.
   8060..8077    +  CDS            7xHis (fragment): 6xHis affinity tag
   8101..8150    +  CDS            SET1 (fragment): solubility-enhancement tag derived from T7 phage gene 10B
   8158..8205    +  terminator     T7 terminator: transcription terminator for bacteriophage T7 RNA polymerase
>Addgene plasmid #102787 | pET_RTX | addgene full sequence | sequence record 399774 | Addgene NGS Result
AACTACGTCAGGTGGCACTTTTCGGGGAAATGTGCGCGGAACCCCTATTTGTTTATTTTTCTAAATACAT
TCAAATATGTATCCGCTCATGAGACAATAACCCTGATAAATGCTTCAATAATATTGAAAAAGGAAGAGTA
TGAGTATTCAACATTTCCGTGTCGCCCTTATTCCCTTTTTTGCGGCATTTTGCCTTCCTGTTTTTGCTCA
CCCAGAAACGCTGGTGAAAGTAAAAGATGCTGAAGATCAGTTGGGTGCACGAGTGGGTTACATCGAACTG
GATCTCAACAGCGGTAAGATCCTTGAGAGTTTTCGCCCCGAAGAACGTTTCCCAATGATGAGCACTTTTA
AAGTTCTGCTATGTGGCGCGGTATTATCCCGTGTTGACGCCGGGCAAGAGCAACTCGGTCGCCGCATACA
CTATTCTCAGAATGACTTGGTTGAGTACTCACCAGTCACAGAAAAGCATCTTACGGATGGCATGACAGTA
AGAGAATTATGCAGTGCTGCCATAACCATGAGTGATAACACTGCGGCCAACTTACTTCTGACAACGATCG
GAGGACCGAAGGAGCTAACCGCTTTTTTGCACAACATGGGGGATCATGTAACTCGCCTTGATCGTTGGGA
ACCGGAGCTGAATGAAGCCATACCAAACGACGAGCGTGACACCACGATGCCTGTAGCAATGGCAACAACG
TTGCGCAAACTATTAACTGGCGAACTACTTACTCTAGCTTCCCGGCAACAATTAATAGACTGGATGGAGG
CGGATAAAGTTGCAGGACCACTTCTGCGCTCGGCCCTTCCGGCTGGCTGGTTTATTGCTGATAAATCTGG
AGCCGGTGAGCGTGGGTCTCGCGGTATCATTGCAGCACTGGGGCCAGATGGTAAGCCCTCCCGTATCGTA
GTTATCTACACGACGGGGAGTCAGGCAACTATGGATGAACGAAATAGACAGATCGCTGAGATAGGTGCCT
CACTGATTAAGCATTGGTAACTGTCAGACCAAGTTTACTCATATATACTTTAGATTGATT
[38 nt withheld, positions 1041-1078]
A
[37 nt withheld, positions 1080-1116]
ATTTTGTTAAAATTCGCGTTAAATTTTTGTTAAATCAGCTCATTTTTTAACCAATAGGCCGAAATCGGCA
AAATCCCTTATAAATCAAAAGAATAGCCCGAGATAGGGT
[37 nt withheld, positions 1226-1262]
AAAGAACGTGGACTCCAACGTCAAAGG
[141 nt withheld, positions 1290-1430]
G
[125 nt withheld, positions 1432-1556]
AAAGGATCTAGGTGAAGATCCTTTTTGATAATCTCATGACCAAAATCCCTTAACGTGAGTTTTCGTTCCA
CTGAGCGTCAGACCCCGTAGAAAAGATCAAAGGATCTTCTTGAGATCCTTTTTTTCTGCGCGTAATCTGC
TGCTTGCAAACAAAAAAACCACCGCTACCAGCGGTGGTTTGTTTGCCGGATCAAGAGCTACCAACTCTTT
TTCCGAAGGTAACTGGCTTCAGCAGAGCGCAGATACCAAATACTGTCCTTCTAGTGTAGCCGTAGTTAGG
CCACCACTTCAAGAACTCTGTAGCACCGCCTACATACCTCGCTCTGCTAATCCTGTTACCAGTGGCTGCT
GCCAGTGGCGATAAGTCGTGTCTTACCGGGTTGGACTCAAGACGATAGTTACCGGATAAGGCGCAGCGGT
CGGGCTGAACGGGGGGTTCGTGCACACAGCCCAGCTTGGAGCGAACGACCTACACCGAACTGAGATACCT
ACAGCGTGAGCTATGAGAAAGCGCCACGCTTCCCGAAGGGAGAAAGGCGGACAGGTATCCGGTAAGCGGC
AGGGTCGGAACAGGAGAGCGCACGAGGGAGCTTCCAGGGGGAAACGCCTGGTATCTTTATAGTCCTGTTG
GGTTTCGCCACCTCTGACTTGAGCGTCGATTTTTGTGATGCTCGTCAGGGGGGCGGAGCCTATGGAAAAA
CGCCAGCAACGCGGCCTTTTTACGGTTCCTGGCCTTTTGCTGGCCTTTTGCTCACATGTTCTTTCCTGCG
TTATCCCCTGATTCTGTGGATAACCGTATTACCGCCTTTGAGTGAGCTGATACCGCTCGCCGCAGCCGAA
CGACCGAGCGCAGCGAGTCAGTGAGCGAGGAAGCTATGGTGCACTCTCAGTACAATCTGCTCTGATGCCG
CATAGTTAAGCCAGTATACACTCCGCTATCGCTACGTGACTGGGTCATGGCTGCGCCCCGACACCCGCCA
ACACCCGCTGACGCGCCCTGACGGGCTTGTCTGCTCCCGGCATCCGCTTACAGACAAGCTGTGACCGTCT
CCGGGAGCTGCATGTGTCAGAGGTTTTCACCGTCATCACCGAAACGCGCGAGGCAGCTGCGGTAAAGCTC
ATCAGCGTGGTCGTGCAGCGATTCACAGATGTCTGCCTGTTCATCCGCGTCCAGCTCGTTGAGTTTCTCC
AGAAGCGTTAATGTCTGGCTTCTGATAAAGCGGGCCATGTTAAGGGCGGTTTTTTCCTGTTTGGTCACTG
ATGCCTCCGTGTAAGGGGGATTTCTGTTCATGGGGGTAATGATACCGATGAAACGAGAGAGGATGCTCAC
GATACGGGTTACTGATGATGAACATGCCCGGTTACTGGAACGTTGTGAGGGTAAACAACTGGCGGTATGG
ATGCGGCGGGACCAGAGAAAAATCACTCAGGGTCAATGCCAGCCGAACGCCAGCAAGACGTAGCCCAGCG
CGTCGGCCGCCATGCCGGCGATAATGGCCTGCTTCTCGCCGAAACGTTTGGTGGCGGGACCAGTGACGAA
GGCTTGAGCGAGGGCGTGCAAGATTCCGAATACCGCAAGCGACAGGCCGATCATCGTCGCGCTCCAGCGA
AAGCGGTCCTCGCCGAAAATGACCCAGAGCGCTGCCGGCACCTGTCCTACGAGTTGCATGATAAAGAAGA
CAGTCATAAGTGCGGCGACGATAGTCATGCCCCGCGCCCACCGGAAGGAGCTGACTGGGTTGAAGGCTCT
CAAGGGCATCGGTCGAGATCCCGGTGCCTAATGAGTGAGCTAACTTACATTAATTGCGTTGCGCTCACTG
CCCGCTTTCCAGTCGGGAAACCTGTCGTGCCAGCTGCATTAATGAATCGGCCAACGCGCGGGGAGAGGCG
GTTTGCGTATTGGGCGCCAGGGTGGTTTTTCTTTTCACCAGTGAGACGGGCAACAGCTGATTGCCCTTCA
CCGCCTGGCCCTGAGAGAGTTGCAGCAAGCGGTCCACGCTGGTTTGCCCCAGCAGGCGAAAATCCTGTTT
GATGGTGGTTAACGGCGGGATATAACATGAGCTGTCTTCGGTATCGTCGTATCCCACTACCGAGATGTCC
GCACCAACGCGCAGCCCGGACTCGGTAATGGCGCGCATTGCGCCCAGCGCCATCTGATCGTTGGCAACCA
GCATCGCAGTGGGAACGATGCCCTCATTCAGCATTTGCATGGTTTGTTGAAAACCGGACATGGCACTCCA
GTCGCCTTCCCGTTCCGCTATCGGCTGAATTTGATTGCGAGTGAGATATTTATGCCAGCCAGCCAGACGC
GGACGCGCCGAGACAGAACTTAATGGGCCCGCTAACAGCGCGATTTGCTGGTGACCCAATGCGACCAGAT
GCTCCACGCCCAGTCGCGTACCGTCTTCATGGGAGAAAATAATACTGTTGATGGGTGTCTGGTCAGAGAC
ATCAAGAAATAACGCCGGAACATTAGTGCAGGCAGCTTCCACAGCAATGGCATCCTGGTCATCCAGCGGA
TAGTTAATGATCAGCCCACTGACGCGTTGCGCGAGAAGATTGTGCACCGCCGCTTTACAGGCTTCGACGC
CGCTTCGTTCTACCATCGACACCACCACGCTGGCACCCAGTTGATCGGCGCGAGATTTAATCGCCGCGAC
AATTTGCGACGGCGCGTGCAGGGCCAGACTGGAGGTGGCAACGCCAATCAGCAACGACTGTTTGCCCGCC
AGTTGTTGTGCCACGCGGTTGGGAATGTAATTCAGCTCCGCCATCGCCGCTTCCACTTTTTCCCGCGTTT
TCGCAGAAACGTGGCTGGCCTGGTTCACCACGCGGGAAACGGTCTGATAAGAGACACCGGCATACTCTGC
GACATCGTATAACGTTACTGGTTTCACATTCACCACCCTGAATTGACTCTCTTCCGGGCGCTATCATGCC
ATACCGCGAAAGGTTTTGCGCCATTCGATGGTGTCCGGGATCTCGACGCTCTCCCTTATGCGACTCCTGC
ATTAGGAAGCAGCCCAGTAGTAGGTTGAGGCCGTTGAGCACCGCCGCCGCAAGGAATGGTGCATGCCGGC
ATGCCGCCCTTTCGTCTTCAAGAATTAATTCCCAATTCCCCAGGCATCAAATAAAACGAAAGGCTCAGTC
GAAAGACTGGGCCTTTCGTTTTATCTGTTGTTTGTCGGTGAACGCTCTCCTGAGTAGGACAAATCCGCCG
GGAGCGGATTTGAACGTTGCGAAGCAACGGCCCGGAGGGTGGCGGGCAGGACGCCCGCCATAAACTGCCA
GGAATTAATTCCCCAGGCATCAAATAAAACGAAAGGCTCAGTCGAAAGACTGGGCCTTTCGTTTTATCTG
TTGTTTGTCGGTGAACGCTCTCCTGAGTAGGACAAATCCGCCGGGAGCGGATTTGAACGTTGCGAAGCAA
CGGCCCGGAGGGTGGCGGGCAGGACGCCCGCCATAAACTGCCAGGAATTAATTCCCCAGGCATCAAATAA
AACGAAAGGCTCAGTCGAAAGACTGGGCCTTTCGTTTTATCTGTTGTTTGTCGGTGAACGCTCTCCTGAG
TAGGACAAATCCGCCGGGAGCGGATTTGAACGTTGCGAAGCAACGGCCCGGAGGGTGGCGGGCAGGACGC
CCGCCATAAACTGCCAGGAATTAATTCCCCAGGCATCAAATAAAACGAAAGGCTCAGTCGAAAGACTGGG
CCTTTCGTTTTATCTGTTGTTTGTCGGTGAACGCTCTCCTGAGTAGGACAAATCCGCCGGGAGCGGATTT
GAACGTTGCGAAGCAACGGCCCGGAGGGTGGCGGGCAGGACGCCCGCCATAAACTGCCAGGAATTAATTC
CCCAGGCATCAAATAAAACGAAAGGCTCAGTCGAAAGACTGGGCCTTTCGTTTTATCTGTTGTTTGTCGG
TGAACGCTCTCCTGAGTAGGACAAATCCGCCGGGAGCGGATTTGAACGTTGCGAAGCAACGGCCCGGAGG
GTGGCGGGCAGGACGCCCGCCATAAACTGCCAGGAATTGGGGATCGGAATTAATTCCCGGTTTAAACCGG
GGATCTCGATCCCGCGAAATTAATACGACTCACTATAGGGGAATTGTGAGCGGATAACAATTCCCCTCTA
GAAATAATTTTGTTTAACTTTAAGAAGGAGATATACATATGATTCTTGACACGGATTACATCACGGAAGA
CGGCAAGCCGGTTATCCGTATTTTCAAGAAAGAAAACGGCGAATTCAAGATTGAATACGATCGGACATTT
GAACCGTACCTGTACGCTCTCCTCAAGGATGATAGCGCAATCGAAGAAGTGAAAAAAATCACCGCAGAGC
GGCATGGCACAGTGGTAACAGTTAAGCGGGTCGAGAAAGTGCAGAAGAAGTTCTTAGGCCGGCCAGTCGA
AGTATGGAAATTATACTTCACACATCCACAGGACGTTCCGGCGATCATGGATAAGATTCGGGAGCATCCG
GCGGTAATCGATATCTATGAATACGATATTCCGTTCGCTATTCGCTACCTTATTGACAAAGGTTTAGTTC
CAATGGAGGGTGATGAGGAACTTAAACTGTTAGCATTCGATATCGAAACACTTTATCACGAAGGTGAAGA
GTTTGCCGAAGGTCCGATTTTAATGATCTCGTACGCCGATGAAGAAGGCGCACGCGTAATTACGTGGAAA
AATGTGGACCTCCCGTACGTAGACGTAGTGAGCACTGAGCGCGAGATGATTAAACGTTTCCTTCGGGTAG
TAAAAGAAAAAGACCCAGACGTGCTGATTACGTATAACGGCGACAACTTTGATTTTGCCTATCTCAAGAA
GCGTTGCGAAAAGTTAGGCATTAATTTCGCCCTGGGTCGGGACGGTTCAGAGCCGAAAATTCAGCGGATG
GGCGACCGCTTTGCTGTGGAGGTAAAAGGTCGCATCCATTTCGATTTATATCCGGTTATCCGGCGCACCA
TCAACTTGCCGACTTACACACTTGAAGCAGTTTACGAAGCGGTGTTCGGCCAACCAAAAGAAAAGGTTTA
TGCCGAGGAGATTACCACCGCATGGGAAACTGGCGAAAACTTGGAGCGGGTGGCTCGGTATTCCATGGAA
GATGCCAAGGTGACCTACGAACTGGGCAAAGAGTTTTTACCGATGGAAGCACAATTAAGCCGCCTTATTG
GTCAGTCCCTCTGGGATGTGTCGCGTTCTTCAACGGGCAATTTAGTCGAATGGTTTCTTCTTCGGAAAGC
GTACGAGCGTAACGAGCTTGCTCCAAATAAGCCAGACGAAAAAGAATTGGCTCGGCGCCATCAGTCACAT
GAGGGCGGCTACATTAAGGAGCCAGAACGGGGCTTGTGGGAGAACATCGTCTACCTTGATTTTCGGTCTC
TTTATCCGTCTATTATCATCACACATAACGTCTCGCCAGATACCCTGAACCGTGAAGGCTGTAAAGAATA
TGATGTGGCACCACAGGTCGGCCATCGTTTTTGTAAAGACTTCCCGGGCTTCATTCCATCTCTTCTGGGT
GATTTGTTAGAAGAGCGTCAAAAGATCAAGAAACGTATGAAAGCGACAATTGACCCAATTGAACGCAAAT
TACTTGATTACCGTCAGCGTGCAATCAAGATCCTCGCGAACTCTCTGTACGGTTATTACGGCTACGCACG
CGCCCGGTGGTATTGCAAAGAATGTGCAGAATCAGTCATTGCTTGGGGTCGGGAGTACCTGACCATGACG
ATTAAGGAAATTGAGGAGAAATACGGTTTCAAGGTCATCTATAGTGACACGGATGGTTTCTTTGCAACGA
TTCCAGGTGCGGACGCAGAAACTGTAAAGAAAAAGGCAATGGAGTTCTTGAAGTATATTAATGCGAAGTT
GCCAGGCGCCCTGGAATTAGAGTACGAAGGTTTTTATAAGCGTGGCCTGTTCGTGACAAAGAAGAAATAC
GCGGTAATTGACGAGGAAGGCAAGATCACAACTCGTGGCTTGGAAATTGTTCGTCGCGATTGGAGCGAGA
TCGCAAAGGAGACCCAAGCTCGTGTGTTGGAGGCCCTCCTGAAGGATGGTGACGTCGAAAAAGCCGTACG
CATCGTTAAGGAGGTTACAGAGAAGCTTAGCAAGTATGAGGTCCCACCAGAGAAACTTGTTATTCATAAA
CAAATCACTCGCGACCTTAAAGACTATAAGGCCACTGGTCCACACGTCGCCGTAGCAAAGCGGCTTGCGG
CTCGGGGCGTCAAGATTCGGCCAGGCACGGTTATTAGTTACATCGTCCTCAAAGGCTCAGGCCGGATTGT
TGATCGCGCGATTCCATTTGATGAATTTGATCCGACGAAGCATAAATATGATGCGGAATATTACATTGAA
AAACAGGTTCTGCCGGCGGTGGAGCGCATCTTACGTGCGTTCGGCTATCGCAAGGAGGATTTGCGGTACC
AGAAAACTCGTCAAGTCGGTTTGAGTGCCTGGCTGAAGCCGAAAGGTACCTGATAACTCCAGCCATCACC
ATCACCATCACTGATAAGCGGCCGCATTGATCCGGCTGCTAACAAAGCCCGAAAGGAAGCTGAGTTGGCT
GCTGCCACCGCTGAGCAATAACTAGCATAACCCCTTGGGGCCTCTAAACGGGTCTTGAGGGGTTTTTTGC
TGAAAGGAGGAACTATATCCGGAT
